Addgene plasmid #160994: pWPXL-p150-PIP2Δ
Purpose: Express mouse p150 protein with PIP2 deletion mutation
Depositing lab: Zhiguo Zhang. Publication: Chromatin Assembly Factor 1 (CAF-1) facilitates the establishment of facultative heterochromatin during pluripotency exit. Cheng L, Zhang X, Wang Y, Gan H, Xu X, Lv X, Hua X, Que J, Ordog T, Zhang Z. Nucleic Acids Res. 2019 Dec 2;47(21):11114-11131. doi: 10.1093/nar/gkz858. PubMed 31586391.
Backbone
  Vector backbone: pWPXL
  Vector type: Mammalian Expression
Growth in bacteria
  Bacterial resistance: Ampicillin, 100 μg/mL
  Growth temperature: 37°C
  Growth strain: NEB Stable
  Copy number: High Copy
Gene/Insert
  Gene/Insert name: CHAF1A
  Species: M. musculus (mouse)
  Insert size (bp): 2721
  Mutation: PIP2 motif deletion
  Entrez Gene: Chaf1a (a.k.a. AL023013, AL024058, CAF-1, Cac1p)
  Tag / fusion protein: GFP (C terminal on backbone)
  Cloning method: Restriction Enzyme; 5′ cloning site Unknown (unknown if destroyed)
Terms and licenses: Academic/Nonprofit Terms; Industry Terms: Not Available to Industry
How to cite: pWPXL-p150-PIP2Δ was a gift from Zhiguo Zhang (Addgene plasmid # 160994 ; http://n2t.net/addgene:160994 ; RRID:Addgene_160994)
