[The description below was written by a language model from this plasmid's Addgene catalogue record and the feature table of its GenBank file.]
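Description:
pWPXL-p150-PIP2Δ is a 13.2 kb HIV-1-based lentiviral transfer plasmid, catalogued as a mammalian expression vector, that expresses mouse Chaf1a (p150, the large subunit of chromatin assembly factor 1) carrying a deletion of its PIP2 motif. In bacteria it is maintained through a high-copy ColE1/pUC-type origin and selected with ampicillin via the bla gene. The recorded use of a recombination-deficient stable strain fits the repeated LTR sequences. The backbone also carries an SV40 promoter/origin region with an SV40 small t intron and poly(A) signal outside the viral cassette.

The viral portion is bounded by a full-length HIV-1 LTR at one end and a truncated LTR at the other. The feature labels name these as 3' and 5' respectively, which appears to reflect automated annotation rather than their positions. Between the LTRs lie the Psi packaging signal, the Rev response element for nuclear export of unspliced vector RNA, and a cPPT/CTS element that aids nuclear import of the reverse-transcribed genome. Expression is driven by the human EF-1α promoter with its first intron.

The 2.7 kb insert is not annotated as a feature, but it presumably occupies the unannotated interval between the cPPT/CTS and EGFP. The catalogue lists GFP as a C-terminal fusion supplied by the backbone. A WPRE downstream of EGFP enhances transcript stability and expression, and a loxP site next to the truncated LTR would in principle allow Cre-mediated excision of the integrated provirus.

The stated purpose is expression of the PIP2-deleted p150. The associated study concerns the role of CAF-1 in establishing facultative heterochromatin during exit from pluripotency. The record does not state the exact residues removed or the cloning sites used.
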