LOCUS       Exported 13248 bp ds-DNA circular SYN 13-MAY-2021
DEFINITION  Express mouse p150 protein with PIP2 deletion mutation.
ACCESSION   .
VERSION     .
KEYWORDS    pWPXL-p150-PIP2-Delta
SOURCE      synthetic DNA construct
  ORGANISM  synthetic DNA construct
REFERENCE   1 (bases 1 to 13248)
  AUTHORS   Cheng L, Zhang X, Wang Y, Gan H, Xu X, Lv X, Hua X, Que J, Ordog T,
            Zhang Z
  TITLE     Chromatin Assembly Factor 1 (CAF-1) facilitates the establishment of
            facultative heterochromatin during pluripotency exit.
  JOURNAL   Nucleic Acids Res. 2019 Dec 2;47(21):11114-11131. doi:
            10.1093/nar/gkz858.
  PUBMED    31586391
REFERENCE   2 (bases 1 to 13248)
  AUTHORS   .
  TITLE     Direct Submission
  JOURNAL   Exported May 13, 2021 from SnapGene Server 1.1.58
            http://www.snapgene.com
FEATURES             Location/Qualifiers
     source          1..13248
                     /organism="synthetic DNA construct"
                     /mol_type="other DNA"
     LTR             2..635
                     /label=3' LTR
                     /note="3' long terminal repeat (LTR) from HIV-1"
     misc_feature    682..807
                     /label=HIV-1 Psi
                     /note="packaging signal of human immunodeficiency virus
                     type 1"
     misc_feature    1300..1533
                     /label=RRE
                     /note="The Rev response element (RRE) of HIV-1 allows for
                     Rev-dependent mRNA export from the nucleus to the
                     cytoplasm."
     CDS             1718..1762
                     /codon_start=1
                     /product="antigenic peptide corresponding to amino acids
                     655 to 669 of the HIV envelope protein gp41 (Lutje Hulsik
                     et al., 2013)"
                     /label=gp41 peptide
                     /note="recognized by the 2H10 single-chain llama nanobody"
                     /translation="KNEQELLELDKWASL"
     promoter        2145..3323
                     /label=EF-1-alpha promoter
                     /note="strong constitutive promoter for human elongation
                     factor EF-1-alpha"
     intron          2376..3314
                     /label=EF-1-alpha intron A
                     /note="intron upstream of the start codon of human
                     EF-1-alpha"
     primer_bind     3271..3291
                     /label=EF1a-F
                     /note="Human elongation factor-1a promoter, forward primer"
     misc_feature    3371..3488
                     /label=cPPT/CTS
                     /note="central polypurine tract and central termination
                     sequence of HIV-1"
     protein_bind    5309..5320
                     /label=ZF binding site
                     /bound_moiety="CCR5TC zinc-finger domain"
                     /note="target sequence for the CCR5TC zinc-finger domain
                     from the CCR5-224 (+) zinc-finger nuclease (Perez et al.,
                     2008; Gross et al., 2013)"
     regulatory      6275..6284
                     /regulatory_class="other"
                     /note="vertebrate consensus sequence for strong initiation
                     of translation (Kozak, 1987)"
     CDS             6281..6997
                     /codon_start=1
                     /product="enhanced GFP"
                     /label=EGFP
                     /translation="MVSKGEELFTGVVPILVELDGDVNGHKFSVSGEGEGDATYGKLTL
                     KFICTTGKLPVPWPTLVTTLTYGVQCFSRYPDHMKQHDFFKSAMPEGYVQERTIFFKDD
                     GNYKTRAEVKFEGDTLVNRIELKGIDFKEDGNILGHKLEYNYNSHNVYIMADKQKNGIK
                     VNFKIRHNIEDGSVQLADHYQQNTPIGDGPVLLPDNHYLSTQSALSKDPNEKRDHMVLL
                     EFVTAAGITLGMDELYK"
     CDS             6281..6997
                     /codon_start=1
                     /product="the original enhanced GFP (Yang et al., 1996)"
                     /label=EGFP
                     /note="mammalian codon-optimized"
                     /translation="MVSKGEELFTGVVPILVELDGDVNGHKFSVSGEGEGDATYGKLTL
                     KFICTTGKLPVPWPTLVTTLTYGVQCFSRYPDHMKQHDFFKSAMPEGYVQERTIFFKDD
                     GNYKTRAEVKFEGDTLVNRIELKGIDFKEDGNILGHKLEYNYNSHNVYIMADKQKNGIK
                     VNFKIRHNIEDGSVQLADHYQQNTPIGDGPVLLPDNHYLSTQSALSKDPNEKRDHMVLL
                     EFVTAAGITLGMDELYK"
     primer_bind     complement(6326..6347)
                     /label=EGFP-N
                     /note="EGFP, reverse primer"
     primer_bind     complement(6587..6606)
                     /label=EXFP-R
                     /note="For distinguishing EGFP variants, reverse primer"
     primer_bind     6934..6955
                     /label=EGFP-C
                     /note="EGFP, forward primer"
     misc_feature    7079..7667
                     /label=WPRE
                     /note="woodchuck hepatitis virus posttranscriptional
                     regulatory element"
     primer_bind     complement(7132..7152)
                     /label=WPRE-R
                     /note="WPRE, reverse primer"
     CDS             complement(7550..7561)
                     /codon_start=1
                     /product="Factor Xa recognition and cleavage site"
                     /label=Factor Xa site
                     /translation="IEGR"
     protein_bind    7811..7844
                     /label=loxP
                     /bound_moiety="Cre recombinase"
                     /note="Cre-mediated recombination occurs in the 8-bp core
                     sequence (GCATACAT)."
     LTR             7864..8044
                     /label=5' LTR (truncated)
                     /note="truncated 5' long terminal repeat (LTR) from HIV-1"
     promoter        complement(8069..8087)
                     /label=SP6 promoter
                     /note="promoter for bacteriophage SP6 RNA polymerase"
     primer_bind     complement(8070..8087)
                     /label=SP6
                     /note="SP6 promoter, forward primer"
     primer_bind     complement(8377..8396)
                     /label=pBRrevBam
                     /note="pBR322 vectors, tet region, downstream of BamHI,
                     reverse primer"
     primer_bind     complement(8610..8629)
                     /label=pRS-marker
                     /note="pRS vectors, use to sequence yeast selectable
                     marker"
     primer_bind     8729..8751
                     /label=pGEX 3'
                     /note="pGEX vectors, reverse primer"
     primer_bind     complement(8789..8807)
                     /label=pBRforEco
                     /note="pBR322 vectors, upsteam of EcoRI site, forward
                     primer"
     promoter        8875..8979
                     /gene="bla"
                     /label=AmpR promoter
     CDS             8980..9840
                     /codon_start=1
                     /gene="bla"
                     /product="beta-lactamase"
                     /label=AmpR
                     /note="confers resistance to ampicillin, carbenicillin, and
                     related antibiotics"
                     /translation="MSIQHFRVALIPFFAAFCLPVFAHPETLVKVKDAEDQLGARVGYI
                     ELDLNSGKILESFRPEERFPMMSTFKVLLCGAVLSRIDAGQEQLGRRIHYSQNDLVEYS
                     PVTEKHLTDGMTVRELCSAAITMSDNTAANLLLTTIGGPKELTAFLHNMGDHVTRLDRW
                     EPELNEAIPNDERDTTMPVAMATTLRKLLTGELLTLASRQQLIDWMEADKVAGPLLRSA
                     LPAGWFIADKSGAGERGSRGIIAALGPDGKPSRIVVIYTTGSQATMDERNRQIAEIGAS
                     LIKHW"
     primer_bind     complement(9198..9217)
                     /label=Amp-R
                     /note="Ampicillin resistance gene, reverse primer"
     rep_origin      10011..10599
                     /direction=RIGHT
                     /label=ori
                     /note="high-copy-number ColE1/pMB1/pBR322/pUC origin of
                     replication"
     primer_bind     10500..10519
                     /label=pBR322ori-F
                     /note="pBR322 origin, forward primer"
     primer_bind     10753..10770
                     /label=L4440
                     /note="L4440 vector, forward primer"
     primer_bind     complement(10840..10860)
                     /label=pBABE 3'
                     /note="SV40 enhancer, reverse primer for pBABE vectors"
     promoter        10845..11174
                     /label=SV40 promoter
                     /note="SV40 enhancer and early promoter"
     rep_origin      11025..11160
                     /label=SV40 ori
                     /note="SV40 origin of replication"
     primer_bind     11087..11106
                     /label=SV40pro-F
                     /note="SV40 promoter/origin, forward primer"
     intron          12308..12373
                     /label=small t intron
                     /note="SV40 (simian virus 40) small t antigen intron"
     CDS             12503..12523
                     /codon_start=1
                     /product="nuclear localization signal of SV40 (simian virus
                     40) large T antigen"
                     /label=SV40 NLS
                     /translation="PKKKRKV"
     polyA_signal    12948..13082
                     /label=SV40 poly(A) signal
                     /note="SV40 polyadenylation signal"
     primer_bind     complement(12985..13004)
                     /label=SV40pA-R
                     /note="SV40 polyA, reverse primer"
     primer_bind     13039..13058
                     /label=EBV-rev
                     /note="SV40 polyA terminator, reverse primer"
ORIGIN
        1 ttggaagggc taattcactc ccaaagaaga caagatatcc ttgatctgtg gatctaccac
       61 acacaaggct acttccctga ttagcagaac tacacaccag ggccaggggt cagatatcca
      121 ctgacctttg gatggtgcta caagctagta ccagttgagc cagataaggt agaagaggcc
      181 aataaaggag agaacaccag cttgttacac cctgtgagcc tgcatgggat ggatgacccg
      241 gagagagaag tgttagagtg gaggtttgac agccgcctag catttcatca cgtggcccga
      301 gagctgcatc cggagtactt caagaactgc tgatatcgag cttgctacaa gggactttcc
      361 gctggggact ttccagggag gcgtggcctg ggcgggactg gggagtggcg agccctcaga
      421 tcctgcatat aagcagctgc tttttgcctg tactgggtct ctctggttag accagatctg
      481 agcctgggag ctctctggct aactagggaa cccactgctt aagcctcaat aaagcttgcc
      541 ttgagtgctt caagtagtgt gtgcccgtct gttgtgtgac tctggtaact agagatccct
      601 cagacccttt tagtcagtgt ggaaaatctc tagcagtggc gcccgaacag ggacttgaaa
      661 gcgaaaggga aaccagagga gctctctcga cgcaggactc ggcttgctga agcgcgcacg
      721 gcaagaggcg aggggcggcg actggtgagt acgccaaaaa ttttgactag cggaggctag
      781 aaggagagag atgggtgcga gagcgtcagt attaagcggg ggagaattag atcgcgatgg
      841 gaaaaaattc ggttaaggcc agggggaaag aaaaaatata aattaaaaca tatagtatgg
      901 gcaagcaggg agctagaacg attcgcagtt aatcctggcc tgttagaaac atcagaaggc
      961 tgtagacaaa tactgggaca gctacaacca tcccttcaga caggatcaga agaacttaga
     1021 tcattatata atacagtagc aaccctctat tgtgtgcatc aaaggataga gataaaagac
     1081 accaaggaag ctttagacaa gatagaggaa gagcaaaaca aaagtaagac caccgcacag
     1141 caagcggccg ctgatcttca gacctggagg aggagatatg agggacaatt ggagaagtga
     1201 attatataaa tataaagtag taaaaattga accattagga gtagcaccca ccaaggcaaa
     1261 gagaagagtg gtgcagagag aaaaaagagc agtgggaata ggagctttgt tccttgggtt
     1321 cttgggagca gcaggaagca ctatgggcgc agcgtcaatg acgctgacgg tacaggccag
     1381 acaattattg tctggtatag tgcagcagca gaacaatttg ctgagggcta ttgaggcgca
     1441 acagcatctg ttgcaactca cagtctgggg catcaagcag ctccaggcaa gaatcctggc
     1501 tgtggaaaga tacctaaagg atcaacagct cctggggatt tggggttgct ctggaaaact
     1561 catttgcacc actgctgtgc cttggaatgc tagttggagt aataaatctc tggaacagat
     1621 ttggaatcac acgacctgga tggagtggga cagagaaatt aacaattaca caagcttaat
     1681 acactcctta attgaagaat cgcaaaacca gcaagaaaag aatgaacaag aattattgga
     1741 attagataaa tgggcaagtt tgtggaattg gtttaacata acaaattggc tgtggtatat
     1801 aaaattattc ataatgatag taggaggctt ggtaggttta agaatagttt ttgctgtact
     1861 ttctatagtg aatagagtta ggcagggata ttcaccatta tcgtttcaga cccacctccc
     1921 aaccccgagg ggacccgaca ggcccgaagg aatagaagaa gaaggtggag agagagacag
     1981 agacagatcc attcgattag tgaacggatc tcgacggtat cgatcacgag actagcctcg
     2041 accatcgatg tcgacgataa gctttgcaaa gatggataaa gttttaaaca gagaggaatc
     2101 tttgcagcta atggaccttc taggtcttga aaggagtggg aattggctcc ggtgcccgtc
     2161 agtgggcaga gcgcacatcg cccacagtcc ccgagaagtt ggggggaggg gtcggcaatt
     2221 gaaccggtgc ctagagaagg tggcgcgggg taaactggga aagtgatgtc gtgtactggc
     2281 tccgcctttt tcccgagggt gggggagaac cgtatataag tgcagtagtc gccgtgaacg
     2341 ttctttttcg caacgggttt gccgccagaa cacaggtaag tgccgtgtgt ggttcccgcg
     2401 ggcctggcct ctttacgggt tatggccctt gcgtgccttg aattacttcc acctggctgc
     2461 agtacgtgat tcttgatccc gagcttcggg ttggaagtgg gtgggagagt tcgaggcctt
     2521 gcgcttaagg agccccttcg cctcgtgctt gagttgaggc ctggcctggg cgctggggcc
     2581 gccgcgtgcg aatctggtgg caccttcgcg cctgtctcgc tgctttcgat aagtctctag
     2641 ccatttaaaa tttttgatga cctgctgcga cgcttttttt ctggcaagat agtcttgtaa
     2701 atgcgggcca agatctgcac actggtattt cggtttttgg ggccgcgggc ggcgacgggg
     2761 cccgtgcgtc ccagcgcaca tgttcggcga ggcggggcct gcgagcgcgg ccaccgagaa
     2821 tcggacgggg gtagtctcaa gctggccggc ctgctctggt gcctggcctc gcgccgccgt
     2881 gtatcgcccc gccctgggcg gcaaggctgg cccggtcggc accagttgcg tgagcggaaa
     2941 gatggccgct tcccggccct gctgcaggga gctcaaaatg gaggacgcgg cgctcgggag
     3001 agcgggcggg tgagtcaccc acacaaagga aaagggcctt tccgtcctca gccgtcgctt
     3061 catgtgactc cacggagtac cgggcgccgt ccaggcacct cgattagttc tcgagctttt
     3121 ggagtacgtc gtctttaggt tggggggagg ggttttatgc gatggagttt ccccacactg
     3181 agtgggtgga gactgaagtt aggccagctt ggcacttgat gtaattctcc ttggaatttg
     3241 ccctttttga gtttggatct tggttcattc tcaagcctca gacagtggtt caaagttttt
     3301 ttcttccatt tcaggtgtcg tgaggaattt cgacatttaa atttaattaa tctcgacggt
     3361 atcggttaac ttttaaaaga aaagggggga ttggggggta cagtgcaggg gaaagaatag
     3421 tagacataat agcaacagac atacaaacta aagaattaca aaaacaaatt acaaaaattc
     3481 aaaattttat cgatcacgag actagcctcg aggtttaaac tacgggatcc cgatgttgga
     3541 ggagccggag gccgcgacgc ggacagccgc ggccgtggat tgcaaagaca gacccgggtt
     3601 cccagtgaag aggttaatac aagcccgctt gcccttcaaa cgcctgaacc ttgttcccaa
     3661 ggagaaagtt gaggaagaca catcaccaaa agcagctgtg gaaagcaaag tcccggatct
     3721 acaattgtct ttgggcactt ttgaaagcca gtgtcacaca ggctctcacg taggcttgag
     3781 tacaaagttg gtcggtggcc agggccccat tgatagcttc ttgagggcaa caatcaagcc
     3841 agtaccgagt gtggtcatta tcgacctgac ggagaactgc agtgacattc cagacagccc
     3901 tgagggccac agtgaactaa gtcctgacac tgctggtgtg gtcaccacag tggaaggagc
     3961 tgccaagcag caggagcact ctgcagcaga gctgtgtctc ctagagaccc cttcagacat
     4021 cacttgtcac atggaagagg agcctgggag tccaggagac ccaaagagga cgggtgactg
     4081 tcaggctggt tcactacaga gctgtccgga gctgacccca ggttctagga catgccccac
     4141 caaggagtta tcaagctgga gcaaggcagg ggatctccta tttatagaga aagtgcctgt
     4201 ggtggtgcta gaggacatcc tggccactaa gccctccatt gcctctcttc ccatgatgtc
     4261 cctggatagg agtgtcactt cagagagtga aatactggag tcctgccccg aggatgactc
     4321 catactgagc cactcctcca ccaactcctc ttctccaacc agctctcctg agggaccatc
     4381 cacaccccca gaacatcggg gtgggagaag ctccccctcc accccagcct gcagagttgc
     4441 caagaacttt gtcaaaggct ccacagagaa gggcaggagc aaactgcaca gagatagaga
     4501 acagcagagg gaagagaagg aaaagctgag ggaagagata cgacgagcca aggaggaggc
     4561 acggaagaag aaggaggagg agaaggagct gaaggaaaag gagcggaggg aaaagcggga
     4621 gaaagatgag aaggagaagg cggagaagca gcggctaaag gaggaaaaac gcaaggagcg
     4681 gcaggaagct ctggaggcta aactggagga gaagaggaag aaggaggaag agaagcggtt
     4741 acgggaggaa gagaagcggt tacgggaaga agagaagcgc attaaggcag aaaaggcaga
     4801 gcagaaaccg aagactccgc aggctcccaa gaccctggcc ggttcctgtg gtaagtttgc
     4861 cccctttgaa atcaaagaac acatggtgct ggctccacgg tgccgagctg ccttggatca
     4921 agacctgtgc gatcagctgg accagctcct gcagcagcag agtgtggcaa gcaccttcct
     4981 cagtgaccta aaaagccggc tgcccttgag atcggggccc acccgggtct gtggccatga
     5041 cacagacatc atgaacaggg atgtggtcat tgtggagagc agcaaggtgg acggtgtgtc
     5101 tgaaaggaag aagtttggcc gcatgaagct tctgcagttc tcagagaacc accggccagc
     5161 atactggggg acgtggaaca agaagacagc catcatccgc ccccggaacc cctgggccca
     5221 ggacaaagac cttcttgact atgaggtaga cagtgacgat gagtgggaag aggaggaacc
     5281 tggggagtct ttgtcccaca gtgaggggga tgaggatgac gatgtggggg aagatgagga
     5341 tgaggacgat ggcttctttg tgccccatgg gtacttatct gaagatgaag gcgtgactga
     5401 ggagtgtgca gaccctgaga accacaaagt acaccagaag ctgaaggcca aggagtggga
     5461 tgagctccta gccaagggca agcgctttcg tgtgctgcag cctgtgcacg tgggatgtgt
     5521 atgggcatca gaggcagcca actgcacgag ttccgacttg aagctgctgc agcagttcac
     5581 tgcatgcctg ctggatgtgg catcccctga tgagccagaa cccggggcct ccaggaggga
     5641 aaagagggac cagcatatcc tggcccagtt gcttccgctg ctacatggca atgtgaatgg
     5701 gagcaaggtg atcatccatg aattccagga gcaatgccgc aggggcctgc tgacccttcc
     5761 aagtcccacc ccacacctgc agatgcccaa cttggaggat gctgttgctg tgccatccaa
     5821 ggccaggctg aagcgcctta tctctgagaa ctctgcctat gagaagcggc ccaacttccg
     5881 tatgtgctgg tatgtgcacc cagaggtgct caagagcttt ggccaggagt gcctgccagt
     5941 gccctgccag tggacctaca tcaccaccat gccctcagca cccagggaag acagtggcag
     6001 tgcttctact gaggggcctg gccagagcac acctatgcta ctcaagcgga agccagcggc
     6061 caccatgtgc atcacgcagt ttatgaagaa gcggcgctat gatggacagg ttgggtctgg
     6121 ggacatggat ggcttccagg cagacacaga agaggatgaa gaggatgaca cagactgtat
     6181 gatcatagat gtgccagatg ttgggagtga cgtgtcagaa gctcccatac ctgctcccac
     6241 actttgcaag gcacgcgtcc tagcgctacc ggtcgccacc atggtgagca agggcgagga
     6301 gctgttcacc ggggtggtgc ccatcctggt cgagctggac ggcgacgtaa acggccacaa
     6361 gttcagcgtg tccggcgagg gcgagggcga tgccacctac ggcaagctga ccctgaagtt
     6421 catctgcacc accggcaagc tgcccgtgcc ctggcccacc ctcgtgacca ccctgaccta
     6481 cggcgtgcag tgcttcagcc gctaccccga ccacatgaag cagcacgact tcttcaagtc
     6541 cgccatgccc gaaggctacg tccaggagcg caccatcttc ttcaaggacg acggcaacta
     6601 caagacccgc gccgaggtga agttcgaggg cgacaccctg gtgaaccgca tcgagctgaa
     6661 gggcatcgac ttcaaggagg acggcaacat cctggggcac aagctggagt acaactacaa
     6721 cagccacaac gtctatatca tggccgacaa gcagaagaac ggcatcaagg tgaacttcaa
     6781 gatccgccac aacatcgagg acggcagcgt gcagctcgcc gaccactacc agcagaacac
     6841 ccccatcggc gacggccccg tgctgctgcc cgacaaccac tacctgagca cccagtccgc
     6901 cctgagcaaa gaccccaacg agaagcgcga tcacatggtc ctgctggagt tcgtgaccgc
     6961 cgccgggatc actctcggca tggacgagct gtacaagtcc ggactcagat ctcgactagc
     7021 tagtagctag ctagctagtc gagctcaagc ttcgaattcc cgggactagt catatgataa
     7081 tcaacctctg gattacaaaa tttgtgaaag attgactggt attcttaact atgttgctcc
     7141 ttttacgcta tgtggatacg ctgctttaat gcctttgtat catgctattg cttcccgtat
     7201 ggctttcatt ttctcctcct tgtataaatc ctggttgctg tctctttatg aggagttgtg
     7261 gcccgttgtc aggcaacgtg gcgtggtgtg cactgtgttt gctgacgcaa cccccactgg
     7321 ttggggcatt gccaccacct gtcagctcct ttccgggact ttcgctttcc ccctccctat
     7381 tgccacggcg gaactcatcg ccgcctgcct tgcccgctgc tggacagggg ctcggctgtt
     7441 gggcactgac aattccgtgg tgttgtcggg gaagctgacg tcctttccat ggctgctcgc
     7501 ctgtgttgcc acctggattc tgcgcgggac gtccttctgc tacgtccctt cggccctcaa
     7561 tccagcggac cttccttccc gcggcctgct gccggctctg cggcctcttc cgcgtcttcg
     7621 ccttcgccct cagacgagtc ggatctccct ttgggccgcc tccccgcatc ggtacgtatg
     7681 gccaggtacc tttaagacca atgacttaca aggcagctgt agatcttagc cactttttaa
     7741 aagaaaaggg gggactggaa gggctaattc actcccaacg aagacaagat gggatcaatt
     7801 caccatggga ataacttcgt atagcataca ttatacgaag ttatgctgct ttttgcttgt
     7861 actgggtctc tctggttaga ccagatctga gcctgggagc tctctggcta actagggaac
     7921 ccactgctta agcctcaata aagcttgcct tgagtgcttc aagtagtgtg tgcccgtctg
     7981 ttgtgtgact ctggtaacta gagatccctc agaccctttt agtcagtgtg gaaaatctct
     8041 agcagcatct agaattaatt ccgtgtattc tatagtgtca cctaaatcgt atgtgtatga
     8101 tacataaggt tatgtattaa ttgtagccgc gttctaacga caatatgtac aagcctaatt
     8161 gtgtagcatc tggcttactg aagcagaccc tatcatctct ctcgtaaact gccgtcagag
     8221 tcggtttggt tggacgaacc ttctgagttt ctggtaacgc cgtcccgcac ccggaaatgg
     8281 tcagcgaacc aatcagcagg gtcatcgcta gccagatcct ctacgccgga cgcatcgtgg
     8341 ccggcatcac cggcgccaca ggtgcggttg ctggcgccta tatcgccgac atcaccgatg
     8401 gggaagatcg ggctcgccac ttcgggctca tgagcgcttg tttcggcgtg ggtatggtgg
     8461 caggccccgt ggccggggga ctgttgggcg ccatctcctt gcatgcacca ttccttgcgg
     8521 cggcggtgct caacggcctc aacctactac tgggctgctt cctaatgcag gagtcgcata
     8581 agggagagcg tcgaatggtg cactctcagt acaatctgct ctgatgccgc atagttaagc
     8641 cagccccgac acccgccaac acccgctgac gcgccctgac gggcttgtct gctcccggca
     8701 tccgcttaca gacaagctgt gaccgtctcc gggagctgca tgtgtcagag gttttcaccg
     8761 tcatcaccga aacgcgcgag acgaaagggc ctcgtgatac gcctattttt ataggttaat
     8821 gtcatgataa taatggtttc ttagacgtca ggtggcactt ttcggggaaa tgtgcgcgga
     8881 acccctattt gtttattttt ctaaatacat tcaaatatgt atccgctcat gagacaataa
     8941 ccctgataaa tgcttcaata atattgaaaa aggaagagta tgagtattca acatttccgt
     9001 gtcgccctta ttcccttttt tgcggcattt tgccttcctg tttttgctca cccagaaacg
     9061 ctggtgaaag taaaagatgc tgaagatcag ttgggtgcac gagtgggtta catcgaactg
     9121 gatctcaaca gcggtaagat ccttgagagt tttcgccccg aagaacgttt tccaatgatg
     9181 agcactttta aagttctgct atgtggcgcg gtattatccc gtattgacgc cgggcaagag
     9241 caactcggtc gccgcataca ctattctcag aatgacttgg ttgagtactc accagtcaca
     9301 gaaaagcatc ttacggatgg catgacagta agagaattat gcagtgctgc cataaccatg
     9361 agtgataaca ctgcggccaa cttacttctg acaacgatcg gaggaccgaa ggagctaacc
     9421 gcttttttgc acaacatggg ggatcatgta actcgccttg atcgttggga accggagctg
     9481 aatgaagcca taccaaacga cgagcgtgac accacgatgc ctgtagcaat ggcaacaacg
     9541 ttgcgcaaac tattaactgg cgaactactt actctagctt cccggcaaca attaatagac
     9601 tggatggagg cggataaagt tgcaggacca cttctgcgct cggcccttcc ggctggctgg
     9661 tttattgctg ataaatctgg agccggtgag cgtgggtctc gcggtatcat tgcagcactg
     9721 gggccagatg gtaagccctc ccgtatcgta gttatctaca cgacggggag tcaggcaact
     9781 atggatgaac gaaatagaca gatcgctgag ataggtgcct cactgattaa gcattggtaa
     9841 ctgtcagacc aagtttactc atatatactt tagattgatt taaaacttca tttttaattt
     9901 aaaaggatct aggtgaagat cctttttgat aatctcatga ccaaaatccc ttaacgtgag
     9961 ttttcgttcc actgagcgtc agaccccgta gaaaagatca aaggatcttc ttgagatcct
    10021 ttttttctgc gcgtaatctg ctgcttgcaa acaaaaaaac caccgctacc agcggtggtt
    10081 tgtttgccgg atcaagagct accaactctt tttccgaagg taactggctt cagcagagcg
    10141 cagataccaa atactgttct tctagtgtag ccgtagttag gccaccactt caagaactct
    10201 gtagcaccgc ctacatacct cgctctgcta atcctgttac cagtggctgc tgccagtggc
    10261 gataagtcgt gtcttaccgg gttggactca agacgatagt taccggataa ggcgcagcgg
    10321 tcgggctgaa cggggggttc gtgcacacag cccagcttgg agcgaacgac ctacaccgaa
    10381 ctgagatacc tacagcgtga gctatgagaa agcgccacgc ttcccgaagg gagaaaggcg
    10441 gacaggtatc cggtaagcgg cagggtcgga acaggagagc gcacgaggga gcttccaggg
    10501 ggaaacgcct ggtatcttta tagtcctgtc gggtttcgcc acctctgact tgagcgtcga
    10561 tttttgtgat gctcgtcagg ggggcggagc ctatggaaaa acgccagcaa cgcggccttt
    10621 ttacggttcc tggccttttg ctggcctttt gctcacatgt tctttcctgc gttatcccct
    10681 gattctgtgg ataaccgtat taccgccttt gagtgagctg ataccgctcg ccgcagccga
    10741 acgaccgagc gcagcgagtc agtgagcgag gaagcggaag agcgcccaat acgcaaaccg
    10801 cctctccccg cgcgttggcc gattcattaa tgcagctgtg gaatgtgtgt cagttagggt
    10861 gtggaaagtc cccaggctcc ccagcaggca gaagtatgca aagcatgcat ctcaattagt
    10921 cagcaaccag gtgtggaaag tccccaggct ccccagcagg cagaagtatg caaagcatgc
    10981 atctcaatta gtcagcaacc atagtcccgc ccctaactcc gcccatcccg cccctaactc
    11041 cgcccagttc cgcccattct ccgccccatg gctgactaat tttttttatt tatgcagagg
    11101 ccgaggccgc ctcggcctct gagctattcc agaagtagtg aggaggcttt tttggaggcc
    11161 taggcttttg caaaaagctt ggacacaaga caggcttgcg agatatgttt gagaatacca
    11221 ctttatcccg cgtcagggag aggcagtgcg taaaaagacg cggactcatg tgaaatactg
    11281 gtttttagtg cgccagatct ctataatctc gcgcaaccta ttttcccctc gaacactttt
    11341 taagccgtag ataaacaggc tgggacactt cacatgagcg aaaaatacat cgtcacctgg
    11401 gacatgttgc agatccatgc acgtaaactc gcaagccgac tgatgccttc tgaacaatgg
    11461 aaaggcatta ttgccgtaag ccgtggcggt ctgtaccggg tgcgttactg gcgcgtgaac
    11521 tgggtattcg tcatgtcgat accgtttgta tttccagcta cgatcacgac aaccagcgcg
    11581 agcttaaagt gctgaaacgc gcagaaggcg atggcgaagg cttcatcgtt attgatgacc
    11641 tggtggatac cggtggtact gcggttgcga ttcgtgaaat gtatccaaaa gcgcactttg
    11701 tcaccatctt cgcaaaaccg gctggtcgtc cgctggttga tgactatgtt gttgatatcc
    11761 cgcaagatac ctggattgaa cagccgtggg atatgggcgt cgtattcgtc ccgccaatct
    11821 ccggtcgcta atcttttcaa cgcctggcac tgccgggcgt tgttcttttt aacttcaggc
    11881 gggttacaat agtttccagt aagtattctg gaggctgcat ccatgacaca ggcaaacctg
    11941 agcgaaaccc tgttcaaacc ccgctttaaa catcctgaaa cctcgacgct agtccgccgc
    12001 tttaatcacg gcgcacaacc gcctgtgcag tcggcccttg atggtaaaac catccctcac
    12061 tggtatcgca tgattaaccg tctgatgtgg atctggcgcg gcattgaccc acgcgaaatc
    12121 ctcgacgtcc aggcacgtat tgtgatgagc gatgccgaac gtaccgacga tgatttatac
    12181 gatacggtga ttggctaccg tggcggcaac tggatttatg agtgggcccc ggatctttgt
    12241 gaaggaacct tacttctgtg gtgtgacata attggacaaa ctacctacag agatttaaag
    12301 ctctaaggta aatataaaat ttttaagtgt ataatgtgtt aaactactga ttctaattgt
    12361 ttgtgtattt tagattccaa cctatggaac tgatgaatgg gagcagtggt ggaatgcctt
    12421 taatgaggaa aacctgtttt gctcagaaga aatgccatct agtgatgatg aggctactgc
    12481 tgactctcaa cattctactc ctccaaaaaa gaagagaaag gtagaagacc ccaaggactt
    12541 tccttcagaa ttgctaagtt ttttgagtca tgctgtgttt agtaatagaa ctcttgcttg
    12601 ctttgctatt tacaccacaa aggaaaaagc tgcactgcta tacaagaaaa ttatggaaaa
    12661 atattctgta acctttataa gtaggcataa cagttataat cataacatac tgttttttct
    12721 tactccacac aggcatagag tgtctgctat taataactat gctcaaaaat tgtgtacctt
    12781 tagcttttta atttgtaaag gggttaataa ggaatatttg atgtatagtg ccttgactag
    12841 agatcataat cagccatacc acatttgtag aggttttact tgctttaaaa aacctcccac
    12901 acctccccct gaacctgaaa cataaaatga atgcaattgt tgttgttaac ttgtttattg
    12961 cagcttataa tggttacaaa taaagcaata gcatcacaaa tttcacaaat aaagcatttt
    13021 tttcactgca ttctagttgt ggtttgtcca aactcatcaa tgtatcttat catgtctgga
    13081 tcaactggat aactcaagct aaccaaaatc atcccaaact tcccacccca taccctatta
    13141 ccactgccaa ttacctgtgg tttcatttac tctaaacctg tgattcctct gaattatttt
    13201 cattttaaag aaattgtatt tgttaaatat gtactacaaa cttagtag
//
