>Addgene plasmid #160994 | pWPXL-p150-PIP2Δ | depositor partial sequence | sequence record 311889 | pWPXL-p150-PIP2Δ sequence 939 bps
AGCTCCAGACAGGGCAGGAGCAAACTGCACAGAGATAGAGAACAGCAGAGGGAAGAGAAGGAAAAGCTGA
GGGAAGAGATACGACGAGCCAAGGAGGAGGCACGGAAGAAGAAGGAGGAGGAGAAGGAGCTGAAGGAAAA
GGAGCGGAGGGAAAAGCGGGAGAAAGATGAGAAGGAGAAGGCGGAGAAGCAGCGGCTAAAGGAGGAAAAA
CGCAAGGAGCGGCAGGAAGCTCTGGAGGCTAAACTGGAGGAGAAGAGGAAGAAGGAGGAAGAGAAGCGGT
TACGGGAGGAAGAGAAGCGGTTACGGGAAGAAGAGAAGCGCATTAAGGCAGAAAAGGCAGAGCAGAAACC
GAAGACTCCGCAGGCTCCCAAGACCCTGGCCGGTTCCTGTGGTAAGTTTGCCCCCTTTGAAATCAAAGAA
CACATGGTGCTGGCTCCACGGTGCCGAGCTGCCTTGGATCAAGACCTGTGCGATCAGCTGGACCAGCTCC
TGCAGCAGCAGAGTGTGGCAAGCACCTTCCTCAGTGACCTAAAAAGCCGGCTGCCCTTGAGATCGGGGCC
CACCCGGGTCTGTGGCCATGACACAGACATCATGAACAGGGATGTGGTCATTGTGGAGAGCAGCAAGGTG
GACGGTGTGTCTGAAAGGAAGAAGTTTGGCCGCATGAAGCTTCTGCAGTTCTCAGAGAACCACCGGCCAG
CATACTGGGGGACGTGGAACAAGAAGACAGCCATCATCCGCCCCCGGAACCCCTGGGCCCAGGACAAAGA
CCTTCTTGACTATGAGGTAGACAGTGACGATGAGTGGGAAGAGGAGGAACCTGGGGAGTCTTTGTCCCAC
AGTGAGGGGGATGAGGATGACGATGTGGGGGAAGATGAGGATGAGGACGATGGCTTCTTTGTGCCCCATG
GGTACTTATCTGAAGATGAAGGCGTGACT
